>Addgene plasmid #90500 | pPKm-231 | addgene full sequence | sequence record 204867 | Addgene NGS Result
TGGCTCCGGTGCCCGTCAGTGGGCAGAGCGCACATCGCCCACAGTCCCCGAGAAGTTGGGGGGAGGGGTC
GGCAATTGAACCGGTGCCTAGAGAAGGTGGCGCGGGGTAAACTGGGAAAGTGATGTCGTGTACTGGCTCC
GCCTTTTTCCCGAGGGTGGGGGAGAACCGTATATAAGTGCAGTAGTCGCCGTGAACGTTCTTTTTCGCAA
CGGGTTTGCCGCCAGAACACAGGTAAGTGCCGTGTGTGGTTCCCGCGGGCCTGGCCTCTTTACGGGTTAT
GGCCCTTGCGTGCCTTGAATTACTTCCACCTGGCTGCAGTACGTGATTCTTGATCCCGAGCTTCGGGTTG
GAAGTGGGTGGGAGAGTTCGAGGCCTTGCGCTTAAGGAGCCCCTTCGCCTCGTGCTTGAGTTGAGGCCTG
GCCTGGGCGCTGGGGCCGCCGCGTGCGAATCTGGTGGCACCTTCGCGCCTGTCTCGCTGCTTTCGATAAG
TCTCTAGCCATTTAAAATTTTTGATGACCTGCTGCGACGCTTTTTTTCTGGCAAGATAGTCTTGTAAATG
CGGGCCAAGATCTGCACACTGGTATTTCGGTTTTTGGGGCCGCGGGCGGCGACGGGGCCCGTGCGTCCCA
GCGCACATGTTCGGCGAGGCGGGGCCTGCGAGCGCGGCCACCGAGAATCGGACGGGGGTAGTCTCAAGCT
GGCCGGCCTGCTCTGGTGCCTGGCCTCGCGCCGCCGTGTATCGCCCCGCCCTGGGCGGCAAGGCTGGCCC
GGTCGGCACCAGTTGCGTGAGCGGAAAGATGGCCGCTTCCCGGCCCTGCTGCAGGGAGCTCAAAATGGAG
GACGCGGCGCTCGGGAGAGCGGGCGGGTGAGTCACCCACACAAAGGAAAAGGGCCTTTCCGTCCTCAGCC
GTCGCTTCATGTGACTCCACGGAGTACCGGGCGCCGTCCAGGCACCTCGATTAGTTCTCGAGCTTTTGGA
GTACGTCGTCTTTAGGTTGGGGGGAGGGGTTTTATGCGATGGAGTTTCCCCACACTGAGTGGGTGGAGAC
TGAAGTTAGGCCAGCTTGGCACTTGATGTAATTCTCCTTGGAATTTGCCCTTTTTGAGTTTGGATCTTGG
TTCATTCTCAAGCCTCAGACAGTGGTTCAAAGTTTTTTTCTTCCATTTCAGGTGTCGTGAGGAATTGATC
CTTCGAACTAGAATTCGAAGCTTGAGCTCGAGATCTGAGTCCGGTAGCGCTAGTTCGAAGGATCCGCCGC
CACCATGAGCGTGCTGACGCCCTTGCTGCTTAGAGGACTGACCGGAAGCGCACGCCGCCTGCCCGTGCCT
AGGGCGAAGATACATAGCCTGTTCGAAGCCGCCACCATGGGTAAGCCCATTCCCAACCCGCTGTTGGGCC
TCGATAGCACAGTTAAC
[294 nt withheld, positions 1418-1711]
GGCTCAGGCGCGACAAATTTTTCTCTCCTCAAACAGGCTGGGGACGTGGAGGAGAACCCTGGCCCTATGT
CCGTTCTTACCCCACTGTTGTTGCGGGGACTCACTGGATCGGCTAGACGACTCCCCGTCCCAAGGGCAAA
GATCCATTCTCTGGAATTCGCCGCCACCATGCACCACCACCATCACCACGTTAACATGTACAATGCAACC
AACTCCAGGAGCAGAATGTTTAGATATGAAGTAGTAGGACTGAGGCAGACTGCCGAAACCGAAAAGACCA
ACTATGCCATACGAAATAGCGGAAGCCAGTTTTTTAACGTACCCTATGATAGGATGAATCAGTTCATGCA
GCAGATAACACGCTGGGGCGGAAAGATCGTATCCATTCAGCCCTTGAACGGCACAGTGGCTCCCCTGGCT
GCCACCACGGAACCCGCTGCAAATAATGGCGCTGCGCCCGTCAAAGAGAAAAAGGTTGATATACCAGTTA
ACATCTATCGCCCGAACAACCCCTGTATTGGAAAAGTAATATCCAACGAGGAACTGGTGAGGGAGGGCGG
TGAGGGAACCGTGAAACACATTATTTTTGATATCTCTGGAACCGAGCTCAGATATTTGGAGGGCCAGTCT
ATCGGGATCATTCCGGCTGGGACCGACGCAAATGGTAAACCACATAAACTCCGGCTGTATTCTATCGCCT
CAACGAGGCACGGGGACTTTCAGGATGACAAGACCGTCTCACTGTGCGTTAGACGCCTCGAATATAAAGA
TAAAGAGACTGGCGAGACCATTTATGGCGTGTGCTCCTCCTACCTGAATCAGCTGCAGCCTGGAGACGAA
GTGAAGATTACTGGTCCCGTTGGGAAGGAAATGCTGTTGAGTGACGACCCTGAAGCCACCATCATAATGC
TTGCTACCGGCACCGGAATTGCCCCCTTTCGCGCTTTCTTGTGGCGGATGTTCAAAGAAAACAACCCAGA
TTATCAGTTCAAAGGACTTGCCTGGCTGTTTTTTGGCGTCGCCTACACCGCTAACATCCTGTATAAAGAT
GAGCTGGAGGCCATCCAGGCCCAGTATCCTGATCACTTTCGGCTTACATACGCAATTTCACGAGAGCAGA
AGACTCCGGACGGTGGGAAAATGTACATCCAGGGGCGAATCGCCGAACATGCTGACGAGATTTGGCAGTT
GCTTCAGAAAAAAAACACACACGTCTATATGTGCGGCCTGAGGGGCATGGAACCTGGGATAGATGAAGCA
ATGACAGCAGCCGCCGCCAAGAATGGCGCAGATTGGCAGGAATTTCTTAAAGGAACATTGAAGAAAGAGG
GACGGTGGCACGTGGAAACATATTAATAAGTCGACCCTGTGGAATGTGTGTCAGTTAGGGTGTGGAAAGT
CCCCAGGCTCCCCAGCAGGCAGAAGTATGCAAAGCATGCATCTCAATTAGTCAGCAACCAGGTGTGGAAA
GTCCCCAGGCTCCCCAGCAGGCAGAAGTATGCAAAGCATGCATCTCAATTAGTCAGCAACCATAGTCCCG
CCCCTAACTCCGCCCATCCCGCCCCTAACTCCGCCCAGTTCCGCCCATTCTCCGCCCCATGGCTGACTAA
TTTTTTTTATTTATGCAGAGGCCGAGGCCGCCTCGGCCTCTGAGCTATTCCAGAAGTAGTGAGGAGGCTT
TTTTGGAGGCCTAGGCTTTTGCAAAAAGCTTACCATGACCGAGTACAAGCCCACGGTGCGCCTCGCCACC
CGCGACGACGTCCCCAGGGCCGTACGCACCCTCGCCGCCGCGTTCGCCGACTACCCCGCCACGCGCCACA
CCGTCGATCCGGACCGCCACATCGAGCGGGTCACCGAGCTGCAAGAACTCTTCCTCACGCGCGTCGGGCT
CGACATCGGCAAGGTGTGGGTCGCGGACGACGGCGCCGCGGTGGCGGTCTGGACCACGCCGGAGAGCGTC
GAAGCGGGGGCGGTGTTCGCCGAGATCGGCCCGCGCATGGCCGAGTTGAGCGGTTCCCGGCTGGCCGCGC
AGCAACAGATGGAAGGCCTCCTGGCGCCGCACCGGCCCAAGGAGCCCGCGTGGTTCCTGGCCACCGTCGG
CGTCTCGCCCGACCACCAGGGCAAGGGTCTGGGCAGCGCCGTCGTGCTCCCCGGAGTGGAGGCGGCCGAG
CGCGCCGGGGTGCCCGCCTTCCTGGAGACCTCCGCGCCCCGCAACCTCCCCTTCTACGAGCGGCTCGGCT
TCACCGTCACCGCCGACGTCGAGGTGCCCGAAGGACCGCGCACCTGGTGCATGACCCGCAAGCCCGGTGC
CTGACGCCCGCCCCACGACCCGCAGCGCCCGACCGAAAGGAGCGCACGACCCCATGCATCGATAAAATAA
AAGATTTTATTTAGTCTCCAGAAAAAGGGGGCGGCCGCTCGAGACCTAGAAAAACATGGAGCAATCACAA
GTAGCAATACAGCAGCTACCAATGCTGATTGTGCCTGGCTAGAAGCACAAGAGGAGGAGGAGGTGGGTTT
TCCAGTCACACCTCAGGTACCTTTAAGACCAATGACTTACAAGGCAGCTGTAGATCTTAGCCACTTTTTA
AAAGAAAAGGGGGGACTGGAAGGGCTAATTCACTCCCAACGAAGACAAGATCTGCTTTTTGCTTGTACTG
GGTCTCTCTGGTTAGACCAGATCTGAGCCTGGGAGCTCTCTGGCTAACTAGGGAACCCACTGCTTAAGCC
TCAATAAAGCTTGCCTTGAGTGCTTCAAGTAGTGTGTGCCCGTCTGTTGTGTGACTCTGGTAACTAGAGA
TCCCTCAGACCCTTTTAGTCAGTGTGGAAAATCTCTAGCAGTAGTAGTTCATGTCATCTTATTATTCAGT
ATTTATAACTTGCAAAGAAATGAATATCAGAGAGTGAGAGGCCTTGACATTATAATAGATTTAGCAGGAA
TTGAACTAGGAGTGGAGCACACAGGCAAAGTTCTAGAGCTCGCTGATCAGCCTCGACTGTGCCTTCTAGT
TGCCAGCCATCTGTTGTTTGCCCCTCCCCCGTGCCTTCCTTGACCCTGGAAGGTGCCACTCCCACTGTCC
TTTCCTAATAAAATGAGGAAATTGCATCGCATTGTCTGAGTAGGTGTCATTCTATTCTGGGGGGTGGGGT
GGGGCAGGACAGCAAGGGGGAGGATTGGGAAGACAATAGCAGGCATGCTGGGGATGCGGTGGGCTCTATG
GCTTCTGAGGCGGAAAGAACCAGCTGGGGGCGCGCCCCTCGAGGCCGCCATGGTCATAGCTGTTTGACGT
CAGGTGGCACTTTTCGGGGAAATGTGCGCGGAACCCCTATTTGTTTATTTTTCTAAATACATTCAAATAT
GTATCCGCTCACGAGACAATAACCCTGATAAATGCTTCAATAATATTGAAAAAGGAAGAGTATGAGTATT
CAACATTTCCGTGTCGCCCTTATTCCCTTTTTTGCGGCATTTTGCCTTCCTGTTTTTGCTCACCCAGAAA
CGCTGGTGAAAGTAAAAGATGCTGAAGATCAGTTGGGTGCACGAGTGGGTTACATCGAACTGGATCTCAA
CAGCGGTAAGATCCTTGAGAGTTTTCGCCCCGAAGAACGTTTTCCAATGATGAGCACTTTTAAAGTTCTG
CTATGTGGCGCGGTATTATCCCGTATTGACGCCGGGCAAGAGCAACTCGGTCGCCGCATACACTATTCTC
AGAATGACTTGGTTGAGTACTCACCAGTCACAGAAAAGCATCTTACGGATGGCATGACAGTAAGAGAATT
ATGCAGTGCTGCCATAACCATGAGTGATAACACTGCGGCCAACTTACTTCTGACAACGATCGGAGGACCG
AAGGAGCTAACCGCTTTTTTGCACAACATGGGGGATCATGTAACTCGCCTTGATCGTTGGGAACCGGAGC
TGAATGAAGCCATACCAAACGACGAGCGTGACACCACGATGCCTGTAGCAATGGCAACAACGTTGCGCAA
ACTATTAACTGGCGAACTACTTACTCTAGCTTCCCGGCAACAATTAATAGACTGGATGGAGGCGGATAAA
GTTGCAGGACCACTTCTGCGCTCGGCCCTTCCGGCTGGCTGGTTTATTGCTGATAAATCTGGAGCCGGTG
AGCGTGGGTCTCGCGGTATCATTGCAGCACTGGGGCCAGATGGTAAGCCCTCCCGTATCGTAGTTATCTA
CACGACGGGGAGTCAGGCAACTATGGATGAACGAAATAGACAGATCGCTGAGATAGGTGCCTCACTGATT
AAGCATTGGTAACTGTCAGACCAAGTTTACTCATATATACTTTAGATTGATTTAAAACTTCATTTTTAAT
TTAAAAGGATCTAGGTGAAGATCCTTTTTGATAATCTCATGACCAAAATCCCTTAACGTGAGTTTTCGTT
CCACTGAGCGTCAGACCCCGTAGAAAAGATCAAAGGATCTTCTTGAGATCCTTTTTTTCTGCGCGTAATC
TGCTGCTTGCAAACAAAAAAACCACCGCTACCAGCGGTGGTTTGTTTGCCGGATCAAGAGCTACCAACTC
TTTTTCCGAAGGTAACTGGCTTCAGCAGAGCGCAGATACCAAATACTGTTCTTCTAGTGTAGCCGTAGTT
AGGCCACCACTTCAAGAACTCTGTAGCACCGCCTACATACCTCGCTCTGCTAATCCTGTTACCAGTGGCT
GCTGCCAGTGGCGATAAGTCGTGTCTTACCGGGTTGGACTCAAGACGATAGTTACCGGATAAGGCGCAGC
GGTCGGGCTGAACGGGGGGTTCGTGCACACAGCCCAGCTTGGAGCGAACGACCTACACCGAACTGAGATA
CCTACAGCGTGAGCTATGAGAAAGCGCCACGCTTCCCGAAGGGAGAAAGGCGGACAGGTATCCGGTAAGC
GGCAGGGTCGGAACAGGAGAGCGCACGAGGGAGCTTCCAGGGGGAAACGCCTGGTATCTTTATAGTCCTG
TCGGGTTTCGCCACCTCTGACTTGAGCGTCGATTTTTGTGATGCTCGTCAGGGGGGCGGAGCCTATGGAA
AAACGCCAGCAACGCGGCCTTTTTACGGTTCTGGCCTTTTGCACGGACCGCCACTGCCAATTACCTGTGG
TTTCATTTACTCTAAACCTGTGATTCCTCTGAATTATTTTCATTTTAAAGAAATTGTATTTGTTAAATAT
GTACTACAAACTTAGTAGTTGGAAGGGCTAATTCACTCCCAAAGAAGACAAGATATCCTTGATCTGTGGA
TCTACCACACACAAGGCTACTTCCCTGATTAGCAGAACTACACACCAGGGCCAGGGGTCAGATATCCACT
GACCTTTGGATGGTGCTACAAGCTAGTACCAGTTGAGCCAGATAAGGTAGAAGAGGCCAATAAAGGAGAG
AACACCAGCTTGTTACACCCTGTGAGCCTGCATGGGATGGATGACCCGGAGAGAGAAGTGTTAGAGTGGA
GGTTTGACAGCCGCCTAGCATTTCATCACGTGGCCCGAGAGCTGCATCCGGAGTACTTCAAGAACTGCTG
ATATCGAGCTTGCTACAAGGGACTTTCCGCTGGGGACTTTCCAGGGAGGCGTGGCCTGGGCGGGACTGGG
GAGTGGCGAGCCCTCAGATCCTGCATATAAGCAGCTGCTTTTTGCCTGTACTGGGTCTCTCTGGTTAGAC
CAGATCTGAGCCTGGGAGCTCTCTGGCTAACTAGGGAACCCACTGCTTAAGCCTCAATAAAGCTTGCCTT
GAGTGCTTCAAGTAGTGTGTGCCCGTCTGTTGTGTGACTCTGGTAACTAGAGATCCCTCAGACCCTTTTA
GTCAGTGTGGAAAATCTCTAGCAGTGGCGCCCGAACAGGGACTTGAAAGCGAAAGGGAAACCAGAGGAGC
TCTCTCGACGCAGGACTCGGCTTGCTGAAGCGCGCACGGCAAGAGGCGAGGGGCGGCGACTGGTGAGTAC
GCCAAAAATTTTGACTAGCGGAGGCTAGAAGGAGAGAGATGGGTGCGAGAGCGTCAGTATTAAGCGGGGG
AGAATTAGATCGCGATGGGAAAAAATTCGGTTAAGGCCAGGGGGAAAGAAAAAATATAAATTAAAACATA
TAGTATGGGCAAGCAGGGAGCTAGAACGATTCGCAGTTAATCCTGGCCTGTTAGAAACATCAGAAGGCTG
TAGACAAATACTGGGACAGCTACAACCATCCCTTCAGACAGGATCAGAAGAACTTAGATCATTATATAAT
ACAGTAGCAACCCTCTATTGTGTGCATCAAAGGATAGAGATAAAAGACACCAAGGAAGCTTTAGACAAGA
TAGAGGAAGAGCAAAACAAAAGTAAGACCACCGCACAGCAACCGGCCGCTGATCTTCAGACCTGGAGGAG
GAGATATGAGGGACAATTGGAGAAGTGAATTATATAAATATAAAGTAGTAAAAATTGAACCATTAGGAGT
AGCACCCACCAAGGCAAAGAGAAGAGTGGTGCAGAGAGAAAAAAGAGCAGTGGGAATAGGAGCTTTGTTC
CTTGGGTTCTTGGGAGCAGCAGGAAGCACTATGGGCGCAGCGTCAATGACGCTGACGGTACAGGCCAGAC
AATTATTGTCTGGTATAGTGCAGCAGCAGAACAATTTGCTGAGGGCTATTGAGGCGCAACAGCATCTGTT
GCAACTCACAGTCTGGGGCATCAAGCAGCTCCAGGCAAGAATCCTGGCTGTGGAAAGATACCTAAAGGAT
CAACAGCTCCTGGGGATTTGGGGTTGCTCTGGAAAACTCATTTGCACCACTGCTGTGCCTTGGAATGCTA
GTTGGAGTAATAAATCTCTGGAACAGATTTGGAATCACACGACCTGGATGGAGTGGGACAGAGAAATTAA
CAATTACACAAGCTTAATACACTCCTTAATTGAAGAATCGCAAAACCAGCAAGAAAAGAATGAACAAGAA
TTATTGGAATTAGATAAATGGGCAAGTTTGTGGAATTGGTTTAACATAACAAATTGGCTGTGGTATATAA
AATTATTCATAATGATAGTAGGAGGCTTGGTAGGTTTAAGAATAGTTTTTGCTGTACTTTCTATAGTGAA
TAGAGTTAGGCAGGGATATTCACCATTATCGTTTCAGACCCACCTCCCAACCCCGAGGGGACCCGACAGG
CCCGAAGGAATAGAAGAAGAAGGTGGAGAGAGAGACAGAGACAGATCCATTCGATTAGTGAACGGATCTC
GACGGTATCGCCACAAATGGCAGTATTCATCCACAATTTTAAAAGAAAGGGGGGGATTGGGGGGTACAGT
GCAGGGGAAAGAATAGTAGACATAATAGCAACAGACATACAAACTAAAGAATTACAAAAACAAATTACAA
AAATTCAAAATTTTCGGGTTTATTACAGGGACAGCAGAGATCCACTTTGGATCGATAAGCTTTGCAAAGA
TGGATAAAGTTTTAAACAGAGAGGAATCTTTGCAGCTAATGGACCTTCTAGGTCTTGAAAGGAGTGGGAA
T
Features (pLannotate 1.2.2; 23 found; start..end, strand, type, name):
      2..1180    +  promoter       EF-1α promoter: strong constitutive promoter for human elongation factor EF-1α
   1200..1243    -  misc_feature   MCS (fragment): multiple cloning site
   1265..1351    +  CDS            COX8A (fragment): COX8A_HUMAN - Also known as COX8, COX8L. Experimental evidence at protein level: Swiss-Prot protein existence level 1. Component of the cytochrome c oxidase, the last enzyme in the mitochondrial electron transport chain which drives oxidative phosphorylation. The respiratory chain contains 3 multisubunit complexes succinate dehydrogenase (complex II, CII), ubiquinol- cytochrome c oxidoreductase (cytochrome b-c1 complex, complex III, CIII) and cytochrome c oxidase (complex IV, CIV), that cooperate to transfer electrons derived from NADH and succinate to molecular oxygen, creating an electrochem
   1418..1711    +  CDS            petF1 (sequence withheld): FER_THEEB - Also known as petF. Experimental evidence at protein level: Swiss-Prot protein existence level 1. Ferredoxins are iron-sulfur proteins that transfer electrons in a wide variety of metabolic reactions. From Thermosynechococcus elongatus (strain BP-1).
   1778..1864    +  CDS            COX8A (fragment): COX8A_HUMAN - Also known as COX8, COX8L. Experimental evidence at protein level: Swiss-Prot protein existence level 1. Component of the cytochrome c oxidase, the last enzyme in the mitochondrial electron transport chain which drives oxidative phosphorylation. The respiratory chain contains 3 multisubunit complexes succinate dehydrogenase (complex II, CII), ubiquinol- cytochrome c oxidoreductase (cytochrome b-c1 complex, complex III, CIII) and cytochrome c oxidase (complex IV, CIV), that cooperate to transfer electrons derived from NADH and succinate to molecular oxygen, creating an electrochem
   1907..3064    +  CDS            petH: FENR_THEEB - Protein inferred from homology: Swiss-Prot protein existence level 3. From Thermosynechococcus elongatus (strain BP-1).
   3087..3416    +  promoter       SV40 promoter: SV40 enhancer and early promoter
   3426..4025    +  CDS            PuroR: puromycin N-acetyltransferase; pac from Streptomyces alboniger; confers resistance to puromycin
   4119..4316    +  CDS            nef (fragment): NEF_HV1Z2 - Experimental evidence at protein level: Swiss-Prot protein existence level 1. Extracellular Nef protein targets CD4(+) T-lymphocytes for apoptosis by interacting with CXCR4 surface receptors. From Human immunodeficiency virus type 1 group M subtype D (isolate Z2/CDC-Z34) (HIV-1).
   4318..4551    +  LTR            3' LTR (ΔU3): self-inactivating 3' long terminal repeat (LTR) from HIV-1
   4708..4932    +  polyA_signal   bGH poly(A) signal: bovine growth hormone polyadenylation signal
   4936..4957    +  promoter       SV40 promoter (fragment): SV40 enhancer and early promoter
   5028..5132    +  promoter       AmpR promoter: bla
   5133..5993    +  CDS            AmpR: β-lactamase; bla; confers resistance to ampicillin, carbenicillin, and related antibiotics
   6164..6752    +  rep_origin     ori: high-copy-number ColE1/pMB1/pBR322/pUC origin of replication
   6910..7239    +  CDS            nef (fragment): NEF_HV1BR - Experimental evidence at protein level: Swiss-Prot protein existence level 1. Extracellular Nef protein targets CD4(+) T-lymphocytes for apoptosis by interacting with CXCR4 surface receptors (PubMed:14990729). From Human immunodeficiency virus type 1 group M subtype B (isolate BRU/LAI) (HIV-1).
   7287..7544    +  LTR            5' LTR (truncated): truncated 5' long terminal repeat (LTR) from HIV-1
   7591..7716    +  misc_feature   HIV-1 Ψ: packaging signal of human immunodeficiency virus type 1
   7700..8038    +  CDS            HIV-1 gag (fragment): gag protein from human immunodeficiency virus 1; gag
   8209..8442    +  misc_feature   RRE: The Rev response element (RRE) of HIV-1 allows for Rev-dependent mRNA export from the nucleus to the cytoplasm.
   8819..8919    +  CDS            Rev (fragment): human immunodeficiency virus 1 (HIV-1) Rev protein; rev; enhances nuclear export of unspliced and incompletely spliced viral mRNAs
   8958..9075    +  misc_feature   cPPT/CTS: central polypurine tract and central termination sequence of HIV-1
   9131..9197    +  CDS            small t antigen (fragment): SV40 (simian virus 40) small t antigen
