[The description below was written by a language model from this plasmid's Addgene catalogue record and pLannotate feature annotations shown in this document.]
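Description:
pPKm-231 is a self-inactivating HIV-1-based lentiviral transfer vector built on the pSIN backbone and about 9.2 kb in size. It is propagated in bacteria through a high-copy ColE1/pUC-type origin with ampicillin selection (β-lactamase under its own promoter). The viral portion runs from a truncated 5′ LTR through the Ψ packaging signal with an adjoining gag fragment, the Rev response element for Rev-dependent nuclear export of the genomic RNA, and the cPPT/CTS. It ends in a ΔU3 3′ LTR that disables LTR promoter activity after integration, followed by a bGH polyadenylation signal. Short nef, Rev and SV40 small t fragments are also annotated and appear to be backbone remnants rather than functional genes. Packaging functions are not encoded on the plasmid and must be supplied in trans.

The payload is a bicistronic cassette driven by the strong constitutive human EF-1α promoter. It encodes Thermosynechococcus elongatus ferredoxin (petF1) and ferredoxin-NADP(+) reductase (petH), each preceded by a mitochondrial targeting sequence taken from human COX8A. According to the catalogue description, a P2A peptide separates the two open reading frames so that one transcript yields two separate mitochondrially targeted proteins. The P2A is not annotated in the feature table but would fit the gap between the ferredoxin and the second COX8A fragment. Downstream, still within the viral genome, an SV40 promoter drives puromycin N-acetyltransferase for selecting transduced mammalian cells. The associated publication indicates that this Fd/FNR pair serves as an electron-donating system in mammalian cells to support biosynthesis of orthogonal molecules, enabling genetically encoded PhyB optogenetics.
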