Addgene plasmid #90500: pPKm-231
Purpose: pSIN - EF-1alpha - MTS - tFd - P2A - MTS - tFNR, vector encoding for mitochondrial-tagged Thermosynechococcus elongates Ferredoxin (Fd) and Ferredoxin-NADP(+) oxireductase (FNR), under EF-1alpha promoter
Depositing lab: Todd Coleman. Depositing organization: University of California, San Diego (UCSD). Publication: Biosynthesis of Orthogonal Molecules Using Ferredoxin and Ferredoxin-NADP(+) Reductase Systems Enables Genetically Encoded PhyB Optogenetics. Kyriakakis P, Catanho M, Hoffner N, Thavarajah W, Hu VJ, Chao SS, Hsu A, Pham V, Naghavian L, Dozier LE, Patrick GN, Coleman TP. ACS Synth Biol. 2018 Feb 16;7(2):706-717. doi: 10.1021/acssynbio.7b00413. Epub 2018 Jan 24. PubMed 29301067.
Backbone
  Vector backbone: pSIN
  Vector type: Lentiviral
Growth in bacteria
  Bacterial resistance: Ampicillin, 100 μg/mL
  Growth temperature: 37°C
  Growth strain: NEB Stable
  Copy number: High Copy
Gene/Insert
  Gene/Insert name: mito-tFD and mito-tFNR
  Cloning method: Restriction Enzyme; 5′ cloning site unknown (unknown if destroyed); 3′ cloning site unknown (unknown if destroyed)
Terms and licenses: Academic/Nonprofit Terms; Industry Terms: Not Available to Industry
How to cite: pPKm-231 was a gift from Todd Coleman (Addgene plasmid # 90500 ; http://n2t.net/addgene:90500 ; RRID:Addgene_90500)
